>Addgene plasmid #47330 | pcDNA5-EGFP-AID-BubR1 | depositor full sequence | sequence record 67420 | pcDNA5-EGFP-AID-BubR1 sequence 10228 bps
GACGGATCGGGAGATCTCCCGATCCCCTATGGTGCACTCTCAGTACAATCTGCTCTGATGCCGCATAGTT
AAGCCAGTATCTGCTCCCTGCTTGTGTGTTGGAGGTCGCTGAGTAGTGCGCGAGCAAAATTTAAGCTACA
ACAAGGCAAGGCTTGACCGACAATTGCATGAAGAATCTGCTTAGGGTTAGGCGTTTTGCGCTGCTTCGCG
ATGTACGGGCCAGATATACGCGTTGACATTGATTATTGACTAGTTATTAATAGTAATCAATTACGGGGTC
ATTAGTTCATAGCCCATATATGGAGTTCCGCGTTACATAACTTACGGTAAATGGCCCGCCTGGCTGACCG
CCCAACGACCCCCGCCCATTGACGTCAATAATGACGTATGTTCCCATAGTAACGCCAATAGGGACTTTCC
ATTGACGTCAATGGGTGGAGTATTTACGGTAAACTGCCCACTTGGCAGTACATCAAGTGTATCATATGCC
AAGTACGCCCCCTATTGACGTCAATGACGGTAAATGGCCCGCCTGGCATTATGCCCAGTACATGACCTTA
TGGGACTTTCCTACTTGGCAGTACATCTACGTATTAGTCATCGCTATTACCATGGTGATGCGGTTTTGGC
AGTACATCAATGGGCGTGGATAGCGGTTTGACTCACGGGGATTTCCAAGTCTCCACCCCATTGACGTCAA
TGGGAGTTTGTTTTGGCACCAAAATCAACGGGACTTTCCAAAATGTCGTAACAACTCCGCCCCATTGACG
CAAATGGGCGGTAGGCGTGTACGGTGGGAGGTCTATATAAGCAGAGCTCTCCCTATCAGTGATAGAGATC
TCCCTATCAGTGATAGAGATCGTCGACGAGCTCGTTTAGTGAACCGTCAGATCGCCTGGAGACGCCATCC
ACGCTGTTTTGACCTCCATAGAAGACACCGGGACCGATCCAGCCTCCGGACTCTAGCGTTTAAACTTAAG
CTTGGTACCCCGGGGAATTCGGCAGATCCCGAGGTCCGACAGCGCCCGGCCCAGATCCCCACGCCTGCCA
GGAGCAAGCCGAGAGCCAGCCGGCCGGCGCACTCCGACTCCGAGCAGTCTCTGTCCTTCGACCCGAGCCC
CGCGCCCTTTCCGGGACCCCTGCCCCGCGGATGGAGCAGAAGCTCATCTCAGAAGAAGACCTCGACGTGA
GCAAGGGCGAGGAGCTGTTCACCGGGGTGGTGCCCATCCTGGTCGAGCTGGACGGCGACGTAAACGGCCA
CAAGTTCAGCGTGTCCGGCGAGGGCGAGGGCGATGCCACCTACGGCAAGCTGACCCTGAAGTTCATCTGC
ACCACCGGCAAGCTGCCCGTGCCCTGGCCCACCCTCGTGACCACCCTGACCTACGGCGTGCAGTGCTTCA
GCCGCTACCCCGACCACATGAAGCAGCACGACTTCTTCAAGTCCGCCATGCCCGAAGGCTACGTCCAGGA
GCGCACCATCTTCTTCAAGGACGACGGCAACTACAAGACCCGCGCCGAGGTGAAGTTCGAGGGCGACACC
CTGGTGAACCGCATCGAGCTGAAGGGCATCGACTTCAAGGAGGACGGCAACATCCTGGGGCACAAGCTGG
AGTACAACTACAACAGCCACAACGTCTATATCATGGCCGACAAGCAGAAGAACGGCATCAAGGTGAACTT
CAAGATCCGCCACAACATCGAGGACGGCAGCGTGCAGCTCGCCGACCACTACCAGCAGAACACCCCCATC
GGCGACGGCCCCGTGCTGCTGCCCGACAACCACTACCTGAGCACCCAGTCCGCCCTGAGCAAAGACCCCA
ACGAGAAGCGCGATCACATGGTCCTGCTGGAGTTCGTGACCGCCGCCGGGATCACTCTCGGCATGGACGA
GCTGTACAAGGCGGATATGGGCAGTGTCGAGCTGAATCTGAGGGAGACTGAGCTGTGTCTTGGTCTTCCC
GGTGGAGATACAGTGGCTCCGGTAACCGGAAACAAGAGAGGGTTCTCAGAGACGGTTGATCTGAAGCTAA
ATCTGAATAATGAGCCTGCAAACAAGGAAGGATCTACGACTCATGACGTCGTGACTTTTGATTCCAAGGA
GAAGAGTGCTTGTCCTAAAGATCCAGCCAAACCTCCGGCCAAGGCACAAGTTGTGGGATGGCCACCGGTG
AGATCATACCGGAAGAACGTGATGGTTTCCTGCCAAAAATCAAGCGGTGGCCCGGAGGCGGCGGCGTTCG
TGAAGGTATCAATGGACGGAGCACCGTACTTGAGGAAAATCGATTTGAGGATGTATAAAAGCTACGATGA
GCTTTCTAATGCTTTGTCCAACATGTTCAGCTCTTTTACCATGGGCAAACATGGAGGAGAAGAAGGAATG
ATAGACTTCATGAATGAGAGGAAATTGATGGATTTGGTGAATAGCTGGGACTATGTTCCCTCTTATGAAG
ACAAAGACGGTGATTGGATGCTCGTCGGCGACGTTCCTTGGCCAATGTTCGTCGATACATGCAAGCGTTT
ACGTCTCATGAAAGGATCGGATGCCATTGGTCTCGCTCCGAGGGCGATGGAGAAGTGCAAGAGCAGAGCT
GGATCCCATATGGCGGCGGTGAAGAAGGAAGGGGGTGCTCTGAGTGAAGCCATGTCCCTGGAGGGAGATG
AATGGGAACTGAGTAAAGAAAATGTACAACCTTTAAGGCAAGGGCGGATCATGTCCACGCTTCAGGGAGC
ACTGGCACAAGAATCTGCCTGTAACAATACTCTTCAGCAGCAGAAACGGGCATTTGAATATGAAATTCGA
TTTTACACTGGAAATGACCCTCTGGATGTTTGGGATAGGTATATCAGCTGGACAGAGCAGAACTATCCTC
AAGGTGGGAAGGAGAGTAATATGTCAACGTTATTAGAAAGAGCTGTAGAAGCACTACAAGGAGAAAAACG
ATATTATAGTGATCCTCGATTTCTCAATCTCTGGCTTAAATTAGGGCGTTTATGCAATGAGCCTTTGGAT
ATGTACAGTTACTTGCACAACCAAGGGATTGGTGTTTCACTTGCTCAGTTCTATATCTCATGGGCAGAAG
AATATGAAGCTAGAGAAAACTTTAGGAAAGCAGATGCGATATTTCAGGAAGGGATTCAACAGAAGGCTGA
ACCACTAGAAAGACTACAGTCCCAGCACCGACAATTCCAAGCTCGAGTGTCTCGGCAAACTCTGTTGGCA
CTTGAGAAAGAAGAAGAGGAGGAAGTTTTTGAGTCTTCTGTACCACAACGAAGCACACTAGCTGAACTAA
AGAGCAAAGGGAAAAAGACAGCAAGAGCTCCAATCATCCGTGTAGGAGGTGCTCTCAAGGCTCCAAGCCA
GAACAGAGGACTCCAAAATCCATTTCCTCAACAGATGCAAAATAATAGTAGAATTACTGTTTTTGATGAA
AATGCTGATGAGGCTTCTACAGCAGAGTTGTCTAAGCCTACAGTCCAGCCATGGATAGCACCCCCCATGC
CCAGGGCCAAAGAGAATGAGCTGCAAGCAGGCCCTTGGAACACAGGCAGGTCCTTGGAACACAGGCCTCG
TGGCAATACAGCTTCACTGATAGCTGTACCCGCTGTGCTTCCCAGTTTCACTCCATATGTGGAAGAGACT
GCACAACAGCCAGTTATGACACCATGTAAAATTGAACCTAGTATAAACCACATCCTAAGCACCAGAAAGC
CTGGAAAGGAAGAAGGAGATTCTCTACAAAGGGTTCAGAGCCATCAGCAAGCGTCTGAGGAGAAGAAAGA
GAAGATGATGTATTGTAAGGAGAAGATTTATGCAGGAGTAGGGGAATTCTCCTTTGAAGAAATTCGGGCT
GAAGTTTTCCGGAAGAAATTAAAAGAGCAAAGGGAAGCCGAGCTATTGACCAGTGCAGAGAAGAGAGCAG
AAATGCAGAAACAGATTGAAGAGATGGAGAAGAAGCTAAAAGAAATCCAAACTACTCAGCAAGAAAGAAC
AGGTGATCAGCAAGAAGAGACGATGCCTACAAAGGAGACAACTAAACTGCAAATTGCTTCCGAGTCTCAG
AAAATACCAGGAATGACTCTATCCAGTTCTGTTTGTCAAGTAAACTGTTGTGCCAGAGAAACTTCACTTG
CGGAGAACATTTGGCAGGAACAACCTCATTCTAAAGGTCCCAGTGTACCTTTCTCCATTTTTGATGAGTT
TCTTCTTTCAGAAAAGAAGAATAAAAGTCCTCCTGCAGATCCCCCACGAGTTTTAGCTCAACGAAGACCC
CTTGCAGTTCTCAAAACCTCAGAAAGCATCACCTCAAATGAAGATGTGTCTCCAGATGTTTGTGATGAAT
TTACAGGAATTGAACCCTTGAGCGAGGATGCCATTATCACAGGCTTCAGAAATGTAACAATTTGTCCTAA
CCCAGAAGACACTTGTGACTTTGCCAGAGCAGCTCGTTTTGTATCCACTCCTTTTCATGAGATAATGTCC
TTGAAGGATCTCCCTTCTGATCCTGAGAGACTGTTACCGGAAGAAGATCTAGATGTAAAGACCTCTGAGG
ACCAGCAGACAGCTTGTGGCACTATCTACAGTCAGACTCTCAGCATCAAGAAGCTGAGCCCAATTATTGA
AGACAGTCGTGAAGCCACACACTCCTCTGGCTTCTCTGGTTCTTCTGCCTCGGTTGCAAGCACCTCCTCC
ATCAAATGTCTTCAAATTCCTGAGAAACTAGAACTTACTAATGAGACTTCAGAAAACCCTACTCAGTCAC
CATGGTGTTCACAGTATCGCAGACAGCTACTGAAGTCCCTACCAGAGTTAAGTGCCTCTGCAGAGTTGTG
TATAGAAGACAGACCAATGCCTAAGTTGGAAATTGAGAAGGAAATTGAATTAGGTAATGAGGATTACTGC
ATTAAACGAGAATACCTAATATGTGAAGATTACAAGTTATTCTGGGTGGCGCCAAGAAACTCTGCAGAAT
TAACAGTAATAAAGGTATCTTCTCAACCTGTCCCATGGGACTTTTATATCAACCTCAAGTTAAAGGAACG
TTTAAATGAAGATTTTGATCATTTTTGCAGCTGTTATCAATATCAAGATGGCTGTATTGTTTGGCACCAA
TATATAAACTGCTTCACCCTTCAGGATCTTCTCCAACACAGTGAATATATTACCCATGAAATAACAGTGT
TGATTATTTATAACCTTTTGACAATAGTGGAGATGCTACACAAAGCAGAAATAGTCCATGGTGACTTGAG
TCCAAGGTGTCTGATTCTCAGAAACAGAATCCACGATCCCTATGATTGTAACAAGAACAATCAAGCTTTG
AAGATAGTGGACTTTTCCTACAGTGTTGACCTTAGGGTGCAGCTGGATGTTTTTACCCTCAGCGGCTTTC
GGACTGTACAGATCCTGGAAGGACAAAAGATCCTGGCTAACTGTTCTTCTCCCTACCAGGTAGACCTGTT
TGGTATAGCAGATTTAGCACATTTACTATTGTTCAAGGAACACCTACAGGTCTTCTGGGATGGGTCCTTC
TGGAAACTTAGCCAAAATATTTCTGAGCTAAAAGATGGTGAATTGTGGAATAAATTCTTTGTGCGGATTC
TGAATGCCAATGATGAGGCCACAGTGTCTGTTCTTGGGGAGCTTGCAGCAGAAATGAATGGGGTTTTTGA
CACTACATTCCAAAGTCACCTGAACAAAGCCTTATGGAAGGTAGGGAAGTTAACTAGTCCTGGGGCTTTG
CTCTTTCAGTGAGCTAGGCAATCAAGTCTCACAGATTGCTGCCTCAGAGCAATGGTTGTATTGTGGAACA
CTGAAACTGTATGTGCTGTAATTTAATTTAGGACACATTTAGATGCACTACCATTGCTGTTCTACTTTTT
GGTACAGGTATATTTTGACGTCACTGATATTTTTTATACAGTGATATACTTACTCATGGCCTTGTCTAAC
TTTTGTGAAGAACTATTTTATTCTAAACAGACTCATTACAAATGGTTACCTTGTTATTTAACCCATTTGT
CTCTACTTTTCCCTGTACTTTTCCCATTTGTAATTTGTAAAATGTTCTCTTATGATCACCATGTATTTTG
TAAATAATAAAATAGTATCTGTTAAAAAAAAAAAAAAAAAAAAAAAAAAAACTCGAGCGGCCGCGGGCCC
GTTTAAACCCGCTGATCAGCCTCGACTGTGCCTTCTAGTTGCCAGCCATCTGTTGTTTGCCCCTCCCCCG
TGCCTTCCTTGACCCTGGAAGGTGCCACTCCCACTGTCCTTTCCTAATAAAATGAGGAAATTGCATCGCA
TTGTCTGAGTAGGTGTCATTCTATTCTGGGGGGTGGGGTGGGGCAGGACAGCAAGGGGGAGGATTGGGAA
GACAATAGCAGGCATGCTGGGGATGCGGTGGGCTCTATGGCTTCTGAGGCGGAAAGAACCAGCTGGGGCT
CTAGGGGGTATCCCC
[124 nt withheld, positions 6456-6579]
C
[91 nt withheld, positions 6581-6671]
AGGGTGATGGTTCACGTACCTAGAAGTTCCTATTCCGAAGTTCCTATTCTCTAGAAAGTATAGGAACTTC
CTTGGCCAAAAAGCCTGAACTCACCGCGACGTCTGTCGAGAAGTTTCTGATCGAAAAGTTCGACAGCGTC
TCCGACCTGATGCAGCTCTCGGAGGGCGAAGAATCTCGTGCTTTCAGCTTCGATGTAGGAGGGCGTGGAT
ATGTCCTGCGGGTAAATAGCTGCGCCGATGGTTTCTACAAAGATCGTTATGTTTATCGGCACTTTGCATC
GGCCGCGCTCCCGATTCCGGAAGTGCTTGACATTGGGGAATTCAGCGAGAGCCTGACCTATTGCATCTCC
CGCCGTGCACAGGGTGTCACGTTGCAAGACCTGCCTGAAACCGAACTGCCCGCTGTTCTGCAGCCGGTCG
CGGAGGCCATGGATGCGATCGCTGCGGCCGATCTTAGCCAGACGAGCGGGTTCGGCCCATTCGGACCGCA
AGGAATCGGTCAATACACTACATGGCGTGATTTCATATGCGCGATTGCTGATCCCCATGTGTATCACTGG
CAAACTGTGATGGACGACACCGTCAGTGCGTCCGTCGCGCAGGCTCTCGATGAGCTGATGCTTTGGGCCG
AGGACTGCCCCGAAGTCCGGCACCTCGTGCACGCGGATTTCGGCTCCAACAATGTCCTGACGGACAATGG
CCGCATAACAGCGGTCATTGACTGGAGCGAGGCGATGTTCGGGGATTCCCAATACGAGGTCGCCAACATC
TTCTTCTGGAGGCCGTGGTTGGCTTGTATGGAGCAGCAGACGCGCTACTTCGAGCGGAGGCATCCGGAGC
TTGCAGGATCGCCGCGGCTCCGGGCGTATATGCTCCGCATTGGTCTTGACCAACTCTATCAGAGCTTGGT
TGACGGCAATTTCGATGATGCAGCTTGGGCGCAGGGTCGATGCGACGCAATCGTCCGATCCGGAGCCGGG
ACTGTCGGGCGTACACAAATCGCCCGCAGAAGCGCGGCCGTCTGGACCGATGGCTGTGTAGAAGTACTCG
CCGATAGTGGAAACCGACGCCCCAGCACTCGTCCGAGGGCAAAGGAATAGCACGTACTACGAGATTTCGA
TTCCACCGCCGCCTTCTATGAAAGGTTGGGCTTCGGAATCGTTTTCCGGGACGCCGGCTGGATGATCCTC
CAGCGCGGGGATCTCATGCTGGAGTTCTTCGCCCACCCCAACTTGTTTATTGCAGCTTATAATGGTTACA
AATAAAGCAATAGCATCACAAATTTCACAAATAAAGCATTTTTTTCACTGCATTCTAGTTGTGGTTTGTC
CAAACTCATCAATGTATCTTATCATGTCTGTATACCGTCGACCTCTAGCTAGAGCTTGGCGTAATCATGG
TCATAGCTGTTTCCTGTGTGAAATTGTTATCCGCTCACAATTCCACACAACATACGAGCCGGAAGCATAA
AGTGTAAAGCCTGGGGTGCCTAATGAGTGAGCTAACTCACATTAATTGCGTTGCGCTCACTGCCCGCTTT
CCAGTCGGGAAACCTGTCGTGCCAGCTGCATTAATGAATCGGCCAACGCGCGGGGAGAGGCGGTTTGCGT
ATTGGGCGCTCTTCCGCTTCCTCGCTCACTGACTCGCTGCGCTCGGTCGTTCGGCTGCGGCGAGCGGTAT
CAGCTCACTCAAAGGCGGTAATACGGTTATCCACAGAATCAGGGGATAACGCAGGAAAGAACATGTGAGC
AAAAGGCCAGCAAAAGGCCAGGAACCGTAAAAAGGCCGCGTTGCTGGCGTTTTTCCATAGGCTCCGCCCC
CCTGACGAGCATCACAAAAATCGACGCTCAAGTCAGAGGTGGCGAAACCCGACAGGACTATAAAGATACC
AGGCGTTTCCCCCTGGAAGCTCCCTCGTGCGCTCTCCTGTTCCGACCCTGCCGCTTACCGGATACCTGTC
CGCCTTTCTCCCTTCGGGAAGCGTGGCGCTTTCTCATAGCTCACGCTGTAGGTATCTCAGTTCGGTGTAG
GTCGTTCGCTCCAAGCTGGGCTGTGTGCACGAACCCCCCGTTCAGCCCGACCGCTGCGCCTTATCCGGTA
ACTATCGTCTTGAGTCCAACCCGGTAAGACACGACTTATCGCCACTGGCAGCAGCCACTGGTAACAGGAT
TAGCAGAGCGAGGTATGTAGGCGGTGCTACAGAGTTCTTGAAGTGGTGGCCTAACTACGGCTACACTAGA
AGAACAGTATTTGGTATCTGCGCTCTGCTGAAGCCAGTTACCTTCGGAAAAAGAGTTGGTAGCTCTTGAT
CCGGCAAACAAACCACCGCTGGTAGCGGTGGTTTTTTTGTTTGCAAGCAGCAGATTACGCGCAGAAAAAA
AGGATCTCAAGAAGATCCTTTGATCTTTTCTACGGGGTCTGACGCTCAGTGGAACGAAAACTCACGTTAA
GGGATTTTGGTCATGAGATTATCAAAAAGGATCTTCACCTAGATCCTTTTAAATTAAAAATGAAGTTTTA
AATCAATCTAAAGTATATATGAGTAAACTTGGTCTGACAGTTACCAATGCTTAATCAGTGAGGCACCTAT
CTCAGCGATCTGTCTATTTCGTTCATCCATAGTTGCCTGACTCCCCGTCGTGTAGATAACTACGATACGG
GAGGGCTTACCATCTGGCCCCAGTGCTGCAATGATACCGCGAGACCCACGCTCACCGGCTCCAGATTTAT
CAGCAATAAACCAGCCAGCCGGAAGGGCCGAGCGCAGAAGTGGTCCTGCAACTTTATCCGCCTCCATCCA
GTCTATTAATTGTTGCCGGGAAGCTAGAGTAAGTAGTTCGCCAGTTAATAGTTTGCGCAACGTTGTTGCC
ATTGCTACAGGCATCGTGGTGTCACGCTCGTCGTTTGGTATGGCTTCATTCAGCTCCGGTTCCCAACGAT
CAAGGCGAGTTACATGATCCCCCATGTTGTGCAAAAAAGCGGTTAGCTCCTTCGGTCCTCCGATCGTTGT
CAGAAGTAAGTTGGCCGCAGTGTTATCACTCATGGTTATGGCAGCACTGCATAATTCTCTTACTGTCATG
CCATCCGTAAGATGCTTTTCTGTGACTGGTGAGTACTCAACCAAGTCATTCTGAGAATAGTGTATGCGGC
GACCGAGTTGCTCTTGCCCGGCGTCAATACGGGATAATACCGCGCCACATAGCAGAACTTTAAAAGTGCT
CATCATTGGAAAACGTTCTTCGGGGCGAAAACTCTCAAGGATCTTACCGCTGTTGAGATCCAGTTCGATG
TAACCCACTCGTGCACCCAACTGATCTTCAGCATCTTTTACTTTCACCAGCGTTTCTGGGTGAGCAAAAA
CAGGAAGGCAAAATGCCGCAAAAAAGGGAATAAGGGCGACACGGAAATGTTGAATACTCATACTCTTCCT
TTTTCAATATTATTGAAGCATTTATCAGGGTTATTGTCTCATGAGCGGATACATATTTGAATGTATTTAG
AAAAATAAACAAATAGGGGTTCCGCGCACATTTCCCCGAAAAGTGCCACCTGACGTC
Features (pLannotate 1.2.2; 23 found; start..end, strand, type, name):
     28..80      -  misc_feature   bom (fragment): basis of mobility region from pBR322
    235..614     +  enhancer       CMV enhancer: human cytomegalovirus immediate early enhancer
    615..818     +  promoter       CMV promoter: human cytomegalovirus (CMV) immediate early promoter
    820..839     +  promoter       PLtetO-1 promoter (fragment): modified phage lambda PL promoter with tet operator sites (Lutz and Bujard, 1997)
    841..860     +  promoter       PLtetO-1 promoter (fragment): modified phage lambda PL promoter with tet operator sites (Lutz and Bujard, 1997)
    868..901     +  promoter       TRE3GV promoter (fragment): 3rd-generation Tet-responsive promoter that can be activated by binding of Tet-On® 3G, optimized for retroviral and lentiviral vectors
   1187..1900    +  CDS            EGFP: EGFP is a basic (constitutively fluorescent) green fluorescent protein published in 1996, derived from Aequorea victoria. It is reported to be a rapidly-maturing weak dimer with moderate acid sensitivity.
   2096..2299    +  CDS            mini-AID: minimal degron from the auxin-responsive IAA17 protein of Arabidopsis thaliana (Kubota et al., 2013) acts as an auxin-inducible degron (AID) in the presence of TIR1
   2600..5749    +  CDS            BUB1B: BUB1B_HUMAN - Also known as BUBR1, MAD3L, SSK1. Experimental evidence at protein level: Swiss-Prot protein existence level 1. Essential component of the mitotic checkpoint. Required for normal mitosis progression. The mitotic checkpoint delays anaphase until all chromosomes are properly attached to the mitotic spindle. One of its checkpoint functions is to inhibit the activity of the anaphase- promoting complex/cyclosome (APC/C) by blocking the binding of CDC20 to APC/C, independently of its kinase activity. The other is to monitor kinetochore activities that depend on the kinetochore motor CE
   6186..6410    +  polyA_signal   bGH poly(A) signal: bovine growth hormone polyadenylation signal
   6414..6435    +  promoter       SV40 promoter (fragment): SV40 enhancer and early promoter
   6456..6689    +  rep_origin     f1 ori (fragment) (sequence partly withheld): f1 bacteriophage origin of replication; arrow indicates direction of (+) strand synthesis
   6694..6741    +  protein_bind   FRT: FLP-mediated recombination occurs in the 8-bp core sequence TCTAGAAA (Turan and Bode, 2011). FLP recombinase from the Saccharomyces cerevisiae 2μ plasmid
   6749..7771    +  CDS            HygR: aminoglycoside phosphotransferase from E. coli; aph(4)-Ia; confers resistance to hygromycin
   7781..7906    +  CDS            ble (fragment): BLE_KLEPN - Experimental evidence at protein level: Swiss-Prot protein existence level 1. Binding protein with a strong affinity to the bleomycin family of antibiotics. Binds to CL990; an antimitotic-antibiotic compound. From Klebsiella pneumoniae.
   7901..8022    +  polyA_signal   SV40 poly(A) signal: SV40 polyadenylation signal
   8095..8111    -  protein_bind   lac operator: The lac repressor binds to the lac operator to inhibit transcription in E. coli. This inhibition can be relieved by adding lactose or isopropyl-β-D-thiogalactopyranoside (IPTG). lac repressor encoded by lacI
   8119..8149    -  promoter       lac promoter: promoter for the E. coli lac operon
   8164..8185    -  protein_bind   CAP binding site: CAP binding activates transcription in the presence of cAMP. E. coli catabolite activator protein
   8198..8290    -  CDS            lacI (fragment): lac repressor; lacI; The lac repressor binds to the lac operator to inhibit transcription in E. coli. This inhibition can be relieved by adding lactose or isopropyl-β-D-thiogalactopyranoside (IPTG).
   8473..9061    -  rep_origin     ori: high-copy-number ColE1/pMB1/pBR322/pUC origin of replication
   9232..10092   -  CDS            AmpR: β-lactamase; bla; confers resistance to ampicillin, carbenicillin, and related antibiotics
  10093..10197   -  promoter       AmpR promoter: bla
