[The description below was written by a language model from this plasmid's Addgene catalogue record and pLannotate feature annotations shown in this document.]
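Description:
pcDNA5-EGFP-AID-BubR1 is a mammalian expression plasmid built on the Invitrogen pcDNA5/FRT/TO backbone and designed for single-copy, site-specific integration into Flp-In host cell lines. It is maintained in E. coli at high copy through a ColE1/pUC-type origin with ampicillin resistance (AmpR with its own promoter). For mammalian selection it carries an FRT site placed directly upstream of a hygromycin resistance coding sequence followed by an SV40 poly(A) signal. No complete promoter is annotated ahead of HygR, which fits the Flp-In design in which FLP-mediated recombination at a genomic FRT site places the marker behind a resident promoter, so that hygromycin resistance reports correct integration.

The payload is a fusion of EGFP, an auxin-inducible degron (AID, derived from Arabidopsis IAA17) and human BubR1 (BUB1B), with both tags N-terminal to the mitotic checkpoint kinase. The BubR1 sequence is recorded as siRNA resistant, which would allow the transgene to persist while the endogenous protein is depleted. The insert was cloned between BamHI and NotI sites. Expression is driven by the CMV enhancer/promoter followed by tet operator sequences (annotated as short tetO-containing fragments) and is terminated by the bGH poly(A) signal. Transcription is therefore tetracycline/doxycycline-inducible in cells expressing the Tet repressor. In cells that also supply the TIR1 F-box protein, auxin triggers rapid, reversible degradation of the tagged BubR1, and EGFP allows its level and localisation to be followed. The catalogue lists a total size of 9850 bp, whereas the depositor's full sequence record is 10,228 nt.
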