Addgene plasmid #47330: pcDNA5-EGFP-AID-BubR1
Purpose: for plasmid integration using the Flp-In system. AID at N-terminal
Depositing lab: Don Cleveland. Depositing organization: Ludwig Institute For Cancer Research, San Diego Branch. Publication: Inducible, reversible system for the rapid and complete degradation of proteins in mammalian cells. Holland AJ, Fachinetti D, Han JS, Cleveland DW. Proc Natl Acad Sci U S A. 2012 Dec 4;109(49):E3350-7. doi: 10.1073/pnas.1216880109. Epub 2012 Nov 12. PubMed 23150568.
Backbone
  Vector backbone: pcDNA5/FRT/TO
  Backbone manufacturer: Invitrogen
  Total vector size (bp): 9850
  Vector type: Mammalian Expression
  Selectable markers: Hygromycin
Growth in bacteria
  Bacterial resistance: Ampicillin, 100 μg/mL
  Growth temperature: 37°C
  Growth strain: XL10 Gold
  Copy number: High Copy
Gene/Insert
  Gene/Insert name: BUB1 mitotic checkpoint serine/threonine kinase B (alt names: Bub1B; BubR1)
  Species: H. sapiens (human)
  Insert size (bp): 4590
  Mutation: siRNA resistant
  GenBank ID: NM_001211.5
  Entrez Gene: BUB1B (a.k.a. BUB1beta, BUBR1, Bub1A, MAD3L, MVA1, SSK1, hBUBR1)
  Tag / fusion protein: GFP (N terminal on insert); AID (N terminal on insert)
  Cloning method: Restriction Enzyme; 5′ cloning site BamHI (not destroyed); 3′ cloning site Not1 (not destroyed)
  Sequencing primers: 5′ ACT AGT GGA TCC CTA TCA CTG AAA GAG CAA AGC CCC AGG ACT AGT TAA CT; 3′ ACT CGA GCG GCC GCC TAT CAC TGA AAG AGC AAA GCC CCA GGA CTA GTT AA
Resource information
  A portion of this plasmid was derived from a plasmid made by: The AID ORF was a kind gift from Masato Kanemaki (National Institute of Genetics, Mishima, Japan).
Terms and licenses: Academic/Nonprofit Terms; Industry Terms: Not Available to Industry
Depositor comments: Nishimura et al., 2009, Nature Methods
How to cite: pcDNA5-EGFP-AID-BubR1 was a gift from Don Cleveland (Addgene plasmid # 47330 ; http://n2t.net/addgene:47330 ; RRID:Addgene_47330)
