>Addgene plasmid #47330 | pcDNA5-EGFP-AID-BubR1 | addgene partial sequence | sequence record 69403 | LNCX_primer
TTTTGACCTCCATAGAAGACACCGGGACCGATCCAGCCTCCGGACTCTAGCGTTTAAACTTAAGCTTGGT
ACCCCGGGGAATTCGGCAGATCCCGAGGTCCGACAGCGCCCGGCCCAGATCCCCACGCCTGCCAGGAGCA
AGCCGAGAGCCAGCCGGCCGGCGCACTCCGACTCCGAGCAGTCTCTGTCCTTCGACCCGAGCCCCGCGCC
CTTTCCGGGACCCCTGCCCCGCGGATGGAGCAGAAGCTCATCTCAGAAGAAGACCTCGACGTGAGCAAGG
GCGAGGAGCTGTTCACCGGGGTGGTGCCCATCCTGGTCGAGCTGGACGGCGACGTAAACGGCCACAAGTT
CAGCGTGTCCGGCGAGGGCGAGGGCGATGCCACCTACGGCAAGCTGACCCTGAAGTTCATCTGCACCACC
GGCAAGCTGCCCGTGCCCTGGCCCACCCTCGTGACCACCCTGACCTACGGCGTGCAGTGCTTCAGCCGCT
ACCCCGACCACATGAAGCAGCACGACTTCTTCAAGTCCGCCATGCCCGAAGGCTACGTCCAGGAGCGCAC
CATCTTCTTCAAGGACGACGGCAACTACAAGACCCGCGCCGAGGTGAAGTTCGAGGGCGACACCCTGGTG
AACCGCATCGAGCTGAAGGGCATCGACTTCAAGGAGGACGGCAACATCCTGGGGCACAAGCTGGAGTACA
ACTACAACAGCCACAACGTCTATATCATGGCCGACAAGCAGAAGAACGGCATCAAGGTGAACTTCAAGAT
CCGCCACAACATCGAGGACGGCAGCGTGCAGCTCGCCGACCACTACCAGCAGAACACCCCCATCGGCGAC
G
