>Addgene plasmid #47330 | pcDNA5-EGFP-AID-BubR1 | addgene partial sequence | sequence record 69405 | EGFP_C_primer
GACGAGCTGTACAAGGCGGATATGGGCAGTGTCGAGCTGAATCTGAGGGAGACTGAGCTGTGTCTTGGTC
TTCCCGGTGGAGATACAGTGGCTCCGGTAACCGGAAACAAGAGAGGGTTCTCAGAGACGGTTGATCTGAA
GCTAAATCTGAATAATGAGCCTGCAAACAAGGAAGGATCTACGACTCATGACGTCGTGACTTTTGATTCC
AAGGAGAAGAGTGCTTGTCCTAAAGATCCAGCCAAACCTCCGGCCAAGGCACAAGTTGTGGGATGGCCAC
CGGTGAGATCATACCGGAAGAACGTGATGGTTTCCTGCCAAAAATCAAGCGGTGGCCCGGAGGCGGCGGC
GTTCGTGAAGGTATCAATGGACGGAGCACCGTACTTGAGGAAAATCGATTTGAGGATGTATAAAAGCTAC
GATGAGCTTTCTAATGCTTTGTCCAACATGTTCAGCTCTTTTACCATGGGCAAACATGGAGGAGAAGAAG
GAATGATAGACTTCATGAATGAGAGGAAATTGATGGATTTGGTGAATAGCTGGGACTATGTTCCCTCTTA
TGAAGACAAAGACGGTGATTGGATGCTCGTCGGCGACGTTCCTTGGCCAATGTTCGTCGATACATGCAAG
CGTTTACGTCTCATGAAAGGATCGGATGCCATTGGTCTCGCTCCGAGGGCGATGGAGAAGTGCAAGAGCA
GAGCTGGATCCCATATGGCGGCGGTGAAGAAGGAAGGGGGTGCTCTGAGTGAAGCCATGTCCCTGGAGGG
AGATGAATGGGAACTGAGTAAAGAAAATGTACAACCTTTAAGGCAAGGGCGGATCATGTCCACGCTTCAG
G
