>Addgene plasmid #47330 | pcDNA5-EGFP-AID-BubR1 | addgene partial sequence | sequence record 69406 | BGH-rev
CGCGGCCGCTCGAGTTTTTTTTTTTTTTTTTTTTTTTTTTTTAACAGATACTATTTTATTATTTACAAAA
TACATGGTGATCATAAGAGAACATTTTACAAATTACAAATGGGAAAAGTACAGGGAAAAGTAGAGACAAA
TGGGTTAAATAACAAGGTAACCATTTGTAATGAGTCTGTTTAGAATAAAATAGTTCTTCACAAAAGTTAG
ACAAGGCCATGAGTAAGTATATCACTGTATAAAAAATATCAGTGACGTCAAAATATACCTGTACCAAAAA
GTAGAACAGCAATGGTAGTGCATCTAAATGTGTCCTAAATTAAATTACAGCACATACAGTTTCAGTGTTC
CACAATACAACCATTGCTCTGAGGCAGCAATCTGTGAGACTTGATTGCCTAGCTCACTGAAAGAGCAAAG
CCCCAGGACTAGTTAACTTCCCTACCTTCCATAAGGCTTTGTTCAGGTGACTTTGGAATGTAGTGTCAAA
AACCCCATTCATTTCTGCTGCAAGCTCCCCAAGAACAGACACTGTGGCCTCATCATTGGCATTCAGAATC
CGCACAAAGAATTTATTCCACAATTCACCATCTTTTAGCTCAGAAATATTTTGGCTAAGTTTCCAGAAGG
ACCCATCCCAGAAGACCTGTAGGTGTTCCTTGAACAATAGTAAATGTGCTAAATCTGCTATACCAAACAG
GTCTACCTGGTAGGGAGAAGAACAGTTAGCCAGGATCTTTTGTCCTTCCAGGATCTGTACAGTCCGAAAG
CCGCTGAGGGTAAAAACATCCAGCTGCACCCTAAGGTCAACACTGTAGG
